>Addgene plasmid #191070 | pEY73 | addgene full sequence | sequence record 376050 | Addgene NGS Result
TCACACAGGAAACAGCTATGACCATGATTACGCCAAGCTGTAAGTTTAAACATGATCTTACTAACTAACT
ATTCTCATTTAAATTTTCAGAGCTTAAAAATGGCTGAAATCACTCACAACGATGGATACGCTAACAACTT
GGAAATGAAATAAGCTTGCATGCCTGCAGTTCACTCTTTCCGCTTCGAAAAGTCGTGTGCTTCTTCTTCT
TCTTGCTCCGCCGCTGCTCCGAATTGGTTACGGAAACTTGAACTTTCTTCGATGTTTTCTTCTTCGTCGT
AGTCTTCCCAGTGACGTCGTCTTCTTTTCTTTTTCTTATTGCTTGTGCTGCTCACCACCAAAATCATTGC
AAATTCAATTGAGAACTCGCGGCGGCGATGTCTCCAAGTGTTCGAAACAGACAAAAAACTAAATAAAAGA
AAAAGAAGAAGCATGACATGTTGCCTTTAAATTCTTCCTCAATTTTTCTTCAAACTTCCACCCCCACAGT
GGCAAAAAACCACATTTGCTCCGTGGCCGCGTGACAAAAATTGATGGCTGAGTTTTCATCTCTCGCGGCC
ACGTAGGATACTAGAAAGAAGAGTGCCCTCTAGAAAACTCGGCCACGGGTGCGCGGAATTTCAAATTTCC
TCTGGGTTTTTGAAGATTCCGAGCAACTTTCGTTTTAGTCTAGGTCCGAGAAAATTCGCGGCCGCCAATT
TTTTACGGCCATGTAGGAAAAAATTCATTTTAGGAGCATTGAATGATATTGTAGGTCCTACCGAATTTCT
AAAGCGATTACCGTACCCGTTTAAAGGCGCATGCCACTTTTCACCACCCTTCACGACCTATAAATTTATT
TTCGATAGTTGCAAAAAAAGCGAAGAAAACAAGAAACGCTTGACAAAACATTTCCGCAGTTGCAAATCCT
TTCTTAAAACTTGTTTGATTGGCTCAATCCGTTGCTCTTTTGCTCATCCTCCTCTCTTTCCCATACACAC
ACATCGAAATATGAATCTTCTCTTAAAAAGAAGGTTGTCCAATTAGTTTCCCCTATTCATTTTTCCATGT
TTTCTTATAACAACTTTTTCTTTTGAATACTCCTCCAGAAATGATAAATCTTTGTGAGATGCCAATTAAA
ATTTATTTTTGAATTTTATTTGTTGAAGGATTTTATTTGTTGAATGACCTAAATAGAGGCTCCGCCCATA
TCTTGGCTTTCTGCAATTTGCATAAAAGGTTTTCCAGTTTTCGTAGGTATTTTTTGAAGGTCTTCCACGT
AGGCGTTGCCGGCGTGCCTACGCATACCTTCTGCATATTGCCAAAGTACTTCTGAATCCTTTCTTCCAAC
TATTTGATTGAATAGAGAAAACCGAGGAACTACACTAGGTAGGCAGGCAGGTCGACAGGCAGTGGCTACC
TTAGCTGACCAGTGAATTTTTTTTCAAATCGTGTTATTGAGACACTTGTGCAGAAGTTTAAAGTGCACAG
TTTTAAAATATTAGGCGTCTTGTTCAAATTTGAATTTTAATGCCTAAATAGATAGGTAGGTAGGTAGGCA
GCACGGTAGGCAAGAAGTAAGATAGGTAGGAAGGTATGTTAGTAACTATTTTATAAACTATATACGTTAT
CGAAAGGATCTAAAATTTTTCTTTGGGGTTCAAAAAAGGTCCTAGTTTTTTGCAATAAAAAAAACACAAT
CAACGCCAACGCTCTAGCTAGGTAGGCAAGCCGGTAGGTAGGCACGCAGATAAATTGGCTAGTAGGTAGG
TAGGTAGGTAGGTGGGTAGGTAGGTAGGTAAGTAGGTATATAGCTATAGGTAAGTGAGTAAGTAAGCTGT
ATTTTTGTGGTTCTGAGAGCTTACTACAATTTTTTCTGAAAATTCGTATTATTTTTTAAAATAAAAAAAG
CTATCAACCCTCTTCTAAGGTTTCAAAAATGAAATCATTCTCAGCGCTCCCTTTTGTAATCAGATATCCT
TCGAAAAAAAGAATACCGTCAATCTTCTTAAATTTCCTCAAATTTCAAGCCTTTTCTGGAACCCCGGTTC
CAAATTTCTGACGGCTTCTTACAAAAGCATATGCACAAATCTTTTGCTCGTAAATCATGTGCATTCGAAA
TGATGAGGTGGGCCCTTTCGGGGTGAGACCGGTCTCTTAGCATTCCGCCCCCAATTTTTCCAAACTTTTT
CTGCCATTCACTCAAATATCCATTCAATTTTCGTTTGAAAATAAACTTTTTTTTTCATTCATTCAATTTC
AATTTAGCATAGAACTTCGAGCCCGGGATTGGCCAAAGGACCCAAAGGTATGTTTCGAATGATACTAACA
TAACATAGAACATTTTCAGGAGGACCCTTGCTTGGAGGGTACCGAGCTCAGAAAAAATGACCGCTCCAAA
GAAGAAGCGCAAGGTTCCAGTCGAGAAGATGACTGCCCCAAAAAAGAAACGTAAGGTCCCGCGGGTAAGT
TTAAACAGTTCGGTACTAACTAACCATACATATTTAAATTTTCAGCGCGCTGTGTCAAAAGGAGAAGAGC
TTATTAAGGAGAATATGCGTTCCAAGCTCTACCTCGAGGGATCCGTCAACGGACACCAATTCAAGTGCAC
CCACGAGGGAGAGGGAAAGCCATACGAGGGAAAGCAAACCAACCGTATCAAGGTCGTCGAGGGAGGACCA
CTCCCATTCGCCTTCGACATCCTCGCCACCCACTTCATGTACGGATCCAAGGTAAGTTTAAACATATATA
TACTAACTAACCCTGATTATTTAAATTTTCAGGTCTTCATCAAGTACCCAGCCGACCTCCCAGACTACTT
CAAGCAATCCTTCCCAGAGGGATTCACCTGGGAGCGTGTCATGGTCTTCGAGGACGGAGGAGTCCTCACC
GCCACCCAAGACACCTCCCTCCAAGACGGAGAGCTCATCTACAACGTCAAGGTCCGTGGAGTCAACTTCC
CAGCCAACGGACCAGTCATGCAAAAGAAGACCCTCGGATGGGAGCCATCCACCGAGACCATGTACCCAGC
CGACGGAGGACTCGAGGGACGTTGCGACAAGGTAAGTTTAAACATGATTTTACTAACTAACTAATCTGAT
TTAAATTTTCAGGCCCTCAAGCTCGTCGGAGGAGGACACCTCCACGTCAACTTCAAGACCACCTACAAGT
CCAAGAAGCCAGTCAAGATGCCAGGAGTCCACTACGTCGACCGTCGTCTCGAGCGTATCAAGGAGGCCGA
CAACGAGACCTACGTCGAGCAATACGAGCACGCCGTCGCCCGTTACTCCAACCTCGGAGGAGGAATGGAC
GAGCTCTACAAGCCTAGGATACCGGTGGGTGAAGACCCACCAAAGCCATCTGCCAAGGGAGCCAAGAAGG
CCGCCAAGACCGTTACGAAGCCAAAGGACGGAAAGAAGAGACGTCATGCCCGTAAGGAATCATACTCCGT
CTACATCTACCGTGTCCTCAAGCAAGTTCATCCAGACACTGGAGTTTCCTCCAAAGCCATGTCTATCATG
AACTCTTTTGTCAACGATGTCTTCGAGCGTATTGCTGCTGAAGCATCCCGTCTTGCTCACTACAACAAGC
GTTCCACAATCTCATCCCGCGAAATTCAGACCGCTGTCCGTCTGATCCTTCCAGGAGAGCTTGCCAAGCA
CGCCGTGTCTGAGGGAACCAAGGCCGTTACCAAGTACACTTCCAGCAAGTAGGAATTCCAACTGAGCGCC
GGTCGCTACCATTACCAACTTGTCTGGTGTCAAAAATAATAGGGGCCGCTGTCATCAGAGTAAGTTTAAA
CTGAGTTCTACTAACTAACGAGTAATATTTAAATTTTCAGCATCTCGCGCCCGTGCCTCTGACTTCTAAG
TCCAATTACTCTTCAACATCCCTACATGCTCTTTCTCCCTGTGCTCCCACCCCCTATTTTTGTTATTATC
AAAAAACTTCTCTTAATTTCTTTGTTTTTTAGCTTCTTTTAAGTCACCTCTAACAATGAAATTGTGTAGA
TTCAAAAATAGAATTAATTCGTAATAAAAAGTCGAAAAAAATTGTGCTCCCTCCCCCCATTAATAATAAT
TCTATCCCAAAATCTACACAATGTTCTGTGTACACTTCTTATGTTTTTTACTTCTGATAAATTTTTTTGA
AACATCATAGAAAAAACCGCACACAAAATACCTTATCATATGTTACGTTTCAGTTTATGACCGCAATTTT
TATTTCTTCGCACGTCTGGGCCTCTCATGACGTCAAATCATGCTCATCGTGAAAAAGTTTTGGAGTATTT
TTGGAATTTTTCAATCAAGTGAAAGTTTATGAAATTAATTTTCCTGCTTTTGCTTTTTGGGGTTTCCCCT
ATTGTTTGTCAAGATTTCGAGGACGGCGTTTTTCTTGCTAAAATCACAAGTATTGATGAGCACGATGCAA
GAAAGATCGGAAGAAGGTTTGGGTTTGAGGCTCAGTGGAAGGTGAGTAGAAGTTGATAATTTGAAAGTGG
AGTAGTGTCTATGGGGTTTTTGCCTTAAATGACAGAATACATTCCCAATATACCAAACATAACTGTTTCC
TACTAGTCGGCCGTACGGGCCCTTTCGTCTCGCGCGTTTCGGTGATGACGGTGAAAACCTCTGACACATG
CAGCTCCCGGAGACGGTCACAGCTTGTCTGTAAGCGGATGCCGGGAGCAGACAAGCCCGTCAGGGCGCGT
CAGCGGGTGTTGGCGGGTGTCGGGGCTGGCTTAACTATGCGGCATCAGAGCAGATTGTACTGAGAGTGCA
CCATATGCGGTGTGAAATACCGCACAGATGCGTAAGGAGAAAATACCGCATCAGGCGGCCTTAAGGGCCT
CGTGATACGCCTATTTTTATAGGTTAATGTCATGATAATAATGGTTTCTTAGACGTCAGGTGGCACTTTT
CGGGGAAATGTGCGCGGAACCCCTATTTGTTTATTTTTCTAAATACATTCAAATATGTATCCGCTCATGA
GACAATAACCCTGATAAATGCTTCAATAATATTGAAAAAGGAAGAGTATGAGTATTCAACATTTCCGTGT
CGCCCTTATTCCCTTTTTTGCGGCATTTTGCCTTCCTGTTTTTGCTCACCCAGAAACGCTGGTGAAAGTA
AAAGATGCTGAAGATCAGTTGGGTGCACGAGTGGGTTACATCGAACTGGATCTCAACAGCGGTAAGATCC
TTGAGAGTTTTCGCCCCGAAGAACGTTTTCCAATGATGAGCACTTTTAAAGTTCTGCTATGTGGCGCGGT
ATTATCCCGTATTGACGCCGGGCAAGAGCAACTCGGTCGCCGCATACACTATTCTCAGAATGACTTGGTT
GAGTACTCACCAGTCACAGAAAAGCATCTTACGGATGGCATGACAGTAAGAGAATTATGCAGTGCTGCCA
TAACCATGAGTGATAACACTGCGGCCAACTTACTTCTGACAACGATCGGAGGACCGAAGGAGCTAACCGC
TTTTTTGCACAACATGGGGGATCATGTAACTCGCCTTGATCGTTGGGAACCGGAGCTGAATGAAGCCATA
CCAAACGACGAGCGTGACACCACGATGCCTGTAGCAATGGCAACAACGTTGCGCAAACTATTAACTGGCG
AACTACTTACTCTAGCTTCCCGGCAACAATTAATAGACTGGATGGAGGCGGATAAAGTTGCAGGACCACT
TCTGCGCTCGGCCCTTCCGGCTGGCTGGTTTATTGCTGATAAATCTGGAGCCGGTGAGCGTGGGTCTCGC
GGTATCATTGCAGCACTGGGGCCAGATGGTAAGCCCTCCCGTATCGTAGTTATCTACACGACGGGGAGTC
AGGCAACTATGGATGAACGAAATAGACAGATCGCTGAGATAGGTGCCTCACTGATTAAGCATTGGTAACT
GTCAGACCAAGTTTACTCATATATACTTTAGATTGATTTAAAACTTCATTTTTAATTTAAAAGGATCTAG
GTGAAGATCCTTTTTGATAATCTCATGACCAAAATCCCTTAACGTGAGTTTTCGTTCCACTGAGCGTCAG
ACCCCGTAGAAAAGATCAAAGGATCTTCTTGAGATCCTTTTTTTCTGCGCGTAATCTGCTGCTTGCAAAC
AAAAAAACCACCGCTACCAGCGGTGGTTTGTTTGCCGGATCAAGAGCTACCAACTCTTTTTCCGAAGGTA
ACTGGCTTCAGCAGAGCGCAGATACCAAATACTGTTCTTCTAGTGTAGCCGTAGTTAGGCCACCACTTCA
AGAACTCTGTAGCACCGCCTACATACCTCGCTCTGCTAATCCTGTTACCAGTGGCTGCTGCCAGTGGCGA
TAAGTCGTGTCTTACCGGGTTGGACTCAAGACGATAGTTACCGGATAAGGCGCAGCGGTCGGGCTGAACG
GGGGGTTCGTGCACACAGCCCAGCTTGGAGCGAACGACCTACACCGAACTGAGATACCTACAGCGTGAGC
TATGAGAAAGCGCCACGCTTCCCGAAGGGAGAAAGGCGGACAGGTATCCGGTAAGCGGCAGGGTCGGAAC
AGGAGAGCGCACGAGGGAGCTTCCAGGGGGAAACGCCTGGTATCTTTATAGTCCTGTCGGGTTTCGCCAC
CTCTGACTTGAGCGTCGATTTTTGTGATGCTCGTCAGGGGGGCGGAGCCTATGGAAAAACGCCAGCAACG
CGGCCTTTTTACGGTTCCTGGCCTTTTGCTGGCCTTTTGCTCACATGTTCTTTCCTGCGTTATCCCCTGA
TTCTGTGGATAACCGTATTACCGCCTTTGAGTGAGCTGATACCGCTCGCCGCAGCCGAACGACCGAGCGC
AGCGAGTCAGTGAGCGAGGAAGCGGAAGAGCGCCCAATACGCAAACCGCCTCTCCCCGCGCGTTGGCCGA
TTCATTAATGCAGCTGGCACGACAGGTTTCCCGACTGGAAAGCGGGCAGTGAGCGCAACGCAATTAATGT
GAGTTAGCTCACTCATTAGGCACCCCAGGCTTTACACTTTATGCTTCCGGCTCGTATGTTGTGTGGAATT
GTGAGCGGATAACAATT
Features (pLannotate 1.2.2; 14 found; start..end, strand, type, name):
    152..169     -  misc_feature   MCS (fragment): pUC18/19 multiple cloning site
   2444..2495    +  CDS            mEGFP (fragment): monomeric enhanced GFP, optimized with synthetic introns for expression in C. elegans
   2502..3302    +  CDS            CyOFP1: CyOFP1 is a basic (constitutively fluorescent) long stokes shift fluorescent protein published in 2016, derived from Entacmaea quadricolor. It is reported to be a very rapidly-maturing monomer with moderate acid sensitivity.
   3327..3689    +  CDS            his-11: H2B1_CAEEL - Experimental evidence at protein level: Swiss-Prot protein existence level 1. Core component of nucleosome. Nucleosomes wrap and compact DNA into chromatin, limiting DNA accessibility to the cellular machineries which require DNA as a template. Histones thereby play a central role in transcription regulation, DNA repair, DNA replication and chromosomal stability. DNA accessibility is regulated via a complex set of post-translational modifications of histones, also called histone code, and nucleosome remodeling. From Caenorhabditis elegans.
   4299..4451    +  CDS            aex-5 (fragment): AEX5_CAEEL - Also known as kpc-3 From Caenorhabditis elegans.
   4579..4614    +  CDS            rop (fragment): Rop protein, which maintains plasmids at low copy number; rop
   4716..4815    +  misc_feature   bom (fragment): basis of mobility region from pBR322
   4913..5017    +  promoter       AmpR promoter: bla
   5018..5878    +  CDS            AmpR: β-lactamase; bla; confers resistance to ampicillin, carbenicillin, and related antibiotics
   6049..6637    +  rep_origin     ori: high-copy-number ColE1/pMB1/pBR322/pUC origin of replication
   6820..6912    +  CDS            lacI (fragment): lac repressor; lacI; The lac repressor binds to the lac operator to inhibit transcription in E. coli. This inhibition can be relieved by adding lactose or isopropyl-β-D-thiogalactopyranoside (IPTG).
   6925..6946    +  protein_bind   CAP binding site: CAP binding activates transcription in the presence of cAMP. E. coli catabolite activator protein
   6961..6991    +  promoter       lac promoter: promoter for the E. coli lac operon
   6999..7015    +  protein_bind   lac operator: The lac repressor binds to the lac operator to inhibit transcription in E. coli. This inhibition can be relieved by adding lactose or isopropyl-β-D-thiogalactopyranoside (IPTG). lac repressor encoded by lacI
