[The description below was written by a language model from this plasmid's Addgene catalogue record and pLannotate feature annotations shown in this document.]
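Description:
pEY73 is a C. elegans expression plasmid built on the pPD95.62 backbone, one of the reporter constructs from the NeuroPAL multicolor atlas project for whole-brain neuronal identification. It is propagated in E. coli using a high-copy ColE1/pUC-type origin and selected with ampicillin through the β-lactamase gene and its native promoter. Fragments of the pUC multiple cloning site, lac promoter/operator, CAP binding site, lacI, rop and bom are vector remnants with no role in the worm.

The recorded insert, introduced by Gibson cloning, is a regulatory fragment of the C. elegans gene cho-1, designated cho-1(3.7-1.7k). The name appears to indicate a sub-region of upstream sequence, though the record does not define the coordinates. This fragment is not annotated in the feature table, but an unannotated stretch of roughly 2 kb lies between the cloning site remnant and the reporter, which fits its expected position. Downstream is the coding sequence for CyOFP1, a rapidly maturing monomeric long-Stokes-shift orange fluorescent protein derived from Entacmaea quadricolor. It is followed closely by his-11, the worm histone H2B. This arrangement is consistent with a histone fusion that tethers the fluorophore to chromatin, giving the nuclear signal stated in the purpose. A short match to worm-optimised GFP just before CyOFP1 is probably residual backbone sequence. The aex-5 fragment after the histone may reflect the backbone's 3′ region, although the record does not name a 3′ UTR.

The plasmid serves as a transgenic neural reporter, marking with nuclear CyOFP those neurons in which this cho-1 fragment is active. The specific expression pattern is not given in the record, which refers to the NeuroPAL publication.
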