Addgene plasmid #191070: pEY73
Purpose: cho-1(3.7-1.7k) fluorescent neural reporter driving nuclear CYOFP expression (refer to NeuroPAL paper for expression)
Depositing lab: Oliver Hobert & Eviatar Yemini. Depositing organization: Columbia University. Publication: NeuroPAL: A Multicolor Atlas for Whole-Brain Neuronal Identification in C. elegans. Yemini E, Lin A, Nejatbakhsh A, Varol E, Sun R, Mena GE, Samuel ADT, Paninski L, Venkatachalam V, Hobert O. Cell. 2021 Jan 7;184(1):272-288.e11. doi: 10.1016/j.cell.2020.12.012. Epub 2020 Dec 29. PubMed 33378642.
Backbone
  Vector backbone: pPD95.62
  Vector type: Worm Expression
Growth in bacteria
  Bacterial resistance: Ampicillin, 100 μg/mL
  Growth temperature: 37°C
  Growth strain: DH5alpha
  Copy number: Unknown
Gene/Insert
  Gene/Insert name: cho-1(3.7-1.7k)
  Species: C. elegans (nematode)
  Mutation: None
  Entrez Gene: cho-1 (a.k.a. CELE_C48D1.3)
  Cloning method: Gibson Cloning
Terms and licenses: Academic/Nonprofit Terms; Industry Terms: Not Available to Industry
How to cite: pEY73 was a gift from Oliver Hobert & Eviatar Yemini (Addgene plasmid # 191070 ; http://n2t.net/addgene:191070 ; RRID:Addgene_191070)
